>Addgene plasmid #44236 | pRCIscript-crhr2_TAL1A | addgene partial sequence | sequence record 61618 | T3 5'-GCAATTAACCCTCACTAAAGG-3'
AACGCTCAACTTTGGCAGATCTAACTCGAGAAAGATATTGTATATATCGTAACAATAGGAGGTTCAACAA
TGGCTTCCTCCCCTCCAAAGAAAAAGAGAAAGGTTAGTTGGAAGGACGCAAGTGGTTGGTCTAGAGTGGA
TCTACGCACGCTCGGCTACAGTCAGCAGCAGCAAGAGAAGATCAAACCGAAGGTGCGTTCGACAGTGGCG
CAGCACCACGAGGCACTGGTGGGCCATGGGTTTACACACGCGCACATCGTTGCGCTCAGCCAACACCCGG
CAGCGTTAGGGACCGTCGCTGTCACGTATCAGCACATAATCACGGCGTTGCCAGAGGCGACACACGAAGA
CATCGTTGGCGTCGGCAAACAGTGGTCCGGCGCACGCGCCCTGGAGGCCTTGCTCACGGATGCGGGGGAG
TTGAGAGGTCCGCCGTTACAGTTGGACACAGGCCAACTTGTGAAGATTGCAAAACGTGGCGGCGTGACCG
CAATGGAGGCAGTGCATGCATCGCGCAATGCACTGACGGGTGCCCCCCTGAACCTGACCCCGGACCAAGT
GGTGGCTATCGCCAGCAACAAGGGCGGCAAGCAAGCGCTCGAAACGGTGCAGCGGCTGTTGCCGGTGCTG
TGCCAGGACCATGGCCTGACCCCGGACCAAGTGGTGGCTATCGCCAGCAACGGTGG
