>Addgene plasmid #44236 | pRCIscript-crhr2_TAL1A | addgene partial sequence | sequence record 62404 | TAL_R2 5'-ggcgacgaggtggtcgttgg-3'
ACAATGCTTTCGAGCGCTTGCTTGCCGCCACCGTTGCTGGCGATAGCCACCACTTGGTCCGGGGTCAGGC
CATGGTCCTGGCACAGCACCGGCAACAGCCGCTGCACCGTTTCGAGCGCTTGCTTGCCGCCACCGTTGCT
GGCGATAGCCACCACTTGGTCCGGGGTCAGGCCATGGTCCTGGCACAGCACCGGCAACAGCCGCTGCACC
GTTTCGAGCGCTTGCTTGCCGCCATCGTGGCTGGCGATAGCCACCACTTGGTCCGGGGTCAGGCCATGGT
CCTGGCACAGCACCGGCAACAGCCGCTGCACCGTTTCGAGCGCTTGCTTGCCGCCCTTGTTGCTGGCGAT
AGCCACCACTTGGTCCGGGGTCAGGCCATGGTCCTGGCACAGCACCGGCAACAGCCGCTGCACCGTTTCG
AGCGCTTGCTTGCCGCCATCGTGGCTGGCGATAGCCACCACTTGGTCCGGAGTCAGGCCATGGTCCTGGC
ACAGCACCGGCAACAGCCGCTGCACCGTTTCGAGCGCTTGCTTGCCGCCAATGTTGCTGGCGATAGCCAC
CACTTGGTCCGGGGTCAGGCCATGGTCCTGGCACAGCACCGGCAACAGCCGCTGCACCGTTTCGAGCGCT
TGCTTGCCGCCATCGTGGCTGGCGATAG
