[The description below was written by a language model from this plasmid's Addgene catalogue record.]
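Description:
pRCIscript-crhr2_TAL1A is an mRNA transcription vector built on the RCIscript-GoldyTALEN backbone, carrying one arm of a TALEN pair directed against the zebrafish (D. rerio) crhr2 gene. The plasmid totals about 6.6 kb, of which roughly 4.65 kb is backbone. It is maintained in bacteria as a high-copy plasmid under ampicillin selection. A recombination-deficient strain is recorded for propagation, consistent with the highly repetitive nature of TAL effector repeat arrays, which are prone to rearrangement.

The insert, named "crhr2 pTAL scaffold 1A", is a custom array of TAL repeats. In a GoldyTALEN-type backbone, such an array is placed within a TAL effector scaffold fused to a nuclease domain, so that the repeat-variable diresidues (RVDs) dictate which DNA sequence the protein binds. The depositors note that some positions intended to recognise G with NN RVDs were actually built with NK RVDs. These also specify G and differ by a single amino acid within the RVD. Expression is driven by a T3 promoter, so the plasmid serves as a template for in vitro synthesis of TALEN-encoding mRNA rather than for direct expression in cells. T3 and T7 primer sites flank the insert for sequencing.

The construct comes from work on high-efficiency in vivo genome editing with TALENs. Its typical use would be production of mRNA for delivery into zebrafish embryos together with the partner TALEN arm to introduce targeted breaks at crhr2. The record does not give the exact target sequence, the identity of the partner arm, or the cloning method, and no feature table is provided.
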