Addgene plasmid #44236: pRCIscript-crhr2_TAL1A
Depositing lab: Karl Clark & Stephen Ekker. Depositing organization: Mayo Foundation for Medical Education and Research. Publication: In vivo genome editing using a high-efficiency TALEN system. Bedell VM, Wang Y, Campbell JM, Poshusta TL, Starker CG, Krug RG 2nd, Tan W, Penheiter SG, Ma AC, Leung AY, Fahrenkrug SC, Carlson DF, Voytas DF, Clark KJ, Essner JJ, Ekker SC. Nature. 2012 Nov 1;491(7422):114-8. doi: 10.1038/nature11537. Epub 2012 Sep 23. PubMed 23000899.
Backbone
  Vector backbone: RCIscript-GoldyTALEN
  Backbone manufacturer: Addgene plasmid 38142
  Backbone size w/o insert (bp): 4651
  Total vector size (bp): 6555
  Vector type: mRNA transcription vector
Growth in bacteria
  Bacterial resistance: Ampicillin, 100 μg/mL
  Growth temperature: 37°C
  Growth strain: Stbl3
  Copy number: High Copy
Gene/Insert
  Gene/Insert name: crhr2 pTAL scaffold 1A
  Species: D. rerio (zebrafish)
  Promoter: T3
  Cloning method: Unknown
  Sequencing primers: 5′ T3; 3′ T7
Terms and licenses: Academic/Nonprofit Terms; Industry Terms: Not Available to Industry
Depositor comments: Please note that some of the NN RVDs of this TALEN plasmid, which recognize G nucleotides were actually made with NK RVDs (which also recognize G nucleotides). This alters a single amino acid within the RVD.
How to cite: pRCIscript-crhr2_TAL1A was a gift from Karl Clark & Stephen Ekker (Addgene plasmid # 44236 ; http://n2t.net/addgene:44236 ; RRID:Addgene_44236)
